>Addgene plasmid #236079 | pAG Lenti CMV N-HA Puro | addgene full sequence | sequence record 467817 | Addgene NGS Result
TGGCGTAATAGCGAAGAGGCCCGCACCGATCGCCCTTCCCAACAGTTGCGCAGCCTGAATGGCGAATGGC
GCCTGATGCGGTATTTTCTCCTTACGCATCTGTGCGGTATTTCACACCGCATATGGTGCACTCTCAGTAC
AATCTGCTCTGATGCCGCATAGTTAAGCCAGCCCCGACACCCGCCAACACCCGCTGACGCGCCCTGACGG
GCTTGTCTGCTCCCGGCATCCGCTTACAGACAAGCTGTGACCGTCTCCGGGAGCTGCATGTGTCAGAGGT
TTTCACCGTCATCACCGAAACGCGCGAGACGAAAGGGCCTCGTGATACGCCTATTTTTATAGGTTAATGT
CATGATAATAATGGTTTCTTAGACGTCAGGTGGCACTTTTCGGGGAAATGTGCGCGGAACCCCTATTTGT
TTATTTTTCTAAATACATTCAAATATGTATCCGCTCATGAGACAATAACCCTGATAAATGCTTCAATAAT
ATTGAAAAAGGAAGAGTATGAGTATTCAACATTTCCGTGTCGCCCTTATTCCCTTTTTTGCGGCATTTTG
CCTTCCTGTTTTTGCTCACCCAGAAACGCTGGTGAAAGTAAAAGATGCTGAAGATCAGTTGGGTGCACGA
GTGGGTTACATCGAACTGGATCTCAACAGCGGTAAGATCCTTGAGAGTTTTCGCCCCGAAGAACGTTTTC
CAATGATGAGCACTTTTAAAGTTCTGCTATGTGGCGCGGTATTATCCCGTATTGACGCCGGGCAAGAGCA
ACTCGGTCGCCGCATACACTATTCTCAGAATGACTTGGTTGAGTACTCACCAGTCACAGAAAAGCATCTT
ACGGATGGCATGACAGTAAGAGAATTATGCAGTGCTGCCATAACCATGAGTGATAACACTGCGGCCAACT
TACTTCTGACAACGATCGGAGGACCGAAGGAGCTAACCGCTTTTTTGCACAACATGGGGGATCATGTAAC
TCGCCTTGATCGTTGGGAACCGGAGCTGAATGAAGCCATACCAAACGACGAGCGTGACACCACGATGCCT
GTAGCAATGGCAACAACGTTGCGCAAACTATTAACTGGCGAACTACTTACTCTAGCTTCCCGGCAACAAT
TAATAGACTGGATGGAGGCGGATAAAGTTGCAGGACCACTTCTGCGCTCGGCCCTTCCGGCTGGCTGGTT
TATTGCTGATAAATCTGGAGCCGGTGAGCGTGGGTCTCGCGGTATCATTGCAGCACTGGGGCCAGATGGT
AAGCCCTCCCGTATCGTAGTTATCTACACGACGGGGAGTCAGGCAACTATGGATGAACGAAATAGACAGA
TCGCTGAGATAGGTGCCTCACTGATTAAGCATTGGTAACTGTCAGACCAAGTTTACTCATATATACTTTA
GATTGATTTAAAACTTCATTTTTAATTTAAAAGGATCTAGGTGAAGATCCTTTTTGATAATCTCATGACC
AAAATCCCTTAACGTGAGTTTTCGTTCCACTGAGCGTCAGACCCCGTAGAAAAGATCAAAGGATCTTCTT
GAGATCCTTTTTTTCTGCGCGTAATCTGCTGCTTGCAAACAAAAAAACCACCGCTACCAGCGGTGGTTTG
TTTGCCGGATCAAGAGCTACCAACTCTTTTTCCGAAGGTAACTGGCTTCAGCAGAGCGCAGATACCAAAT
ACTGTTCTTCTAGTGTAGCCGTAGTTAGGCCACCACTTCAAGAACTCTGTAGCACCGCCTACATACCTCG
CTCTGCTAATCCTGTTACCAGTGGCTGCTGCCAGTGGCGATAAGTCGTGTCTTACCGGGTTGGACTCAAG
ACGATAGTTACCGGATAAGGCGCAGCGGTCGGGCTGAACGGGGGGTTCGTGCACACAGCCCAGCTTGGAG
CGAACGACCTACACCGAACTGAGATACCTACAGCGTGAGCTATGAGAAAGCGCCACGCTTCCCGAAGGGA
GAAAGGCGGACAGGTATCCGGTAAGCGGCAGGGTCGGAACAGGAGAGCGCACGAGGGAGCTTCCAGGGGG
AAACGCCTGGTATCTTTATAGTCCTGTCGGGTTTCGCCACCTCTGACTTGAGCGTCGATTTTTGTGATGC
TCGTCAGGGGGGCGGAGCCTATGGAAAAACGCCAGCAACGCGGCCTTTTTACGGTTCCTGGCCTTTTGCT
GGCCTTTTGCTCACATGTTCTTTCCTGCGTTATCCCCTGATTCTGTGGATAACCGTATTACCGCCTTTGA
GTGAGCTGATACCGCTCGCCGCAGCCGAACGACCGAGCGCAGCGAGTCAGTGAGCGAGGAAGCGGAAGAG
CGCCCAATACGCAAACCGCCTCTCCCCGCGCGTTGGCCGATTCATTAATGCAGCTGGCACGACAGGTTTC
CCGACTGGAAAGCGGGCAGTGAGCGCAACGCAATTAATGTGAGTTAGCTCACTCATTAGGCACCCCAGGC
TTTACACTTTATGCTTCCGGCTCGTATGTTGTGTGGAATTGTGAGCGGATAACAATTTCACACAGGAAAC
AGCTATGACCATGATTACGCCAAGCTTGCATGCCTGCAGCATGATTACGCCAAGCGCGCAATTAACCCTC
ACTAAAGGGAACAAAAGCTGGAGCTGCAAGCTTAATGTAGTCTTATGCAATACTCTTGTAGTCTTGCAAC
ATGGTAACGATGAGTTAGCAACATGCCTTACAAGGAGAGAAAAAGCACCGTGCATGCCGATTGGTGGAAG
TAAGGTGGTACGATCGTGCCTTATTAGGAAGGCAACAGACGGGTCTGACATGGATTGGACGAACCACTGA
ATTGCCGCATTGCAGAGATATTGTATTTAAGTGCCTAGCTCGATACATAAACGGGTCTCTCTGGTTAGAC
CAGATCTGAGCCTGGGAGCTCTCTGGCTAACTAGGGAACCCACTGCTTAAGCCTCAATAAAGCTTGCCTT
GAGTGCTTCAAGTAGTGTGTGCCCGTCTGTTGTGTGACTCTGGTAACTAGAGATCCCTCAGACCCTTTTA
GTCAGTGTGGAAAATCTCTAGCAGTGGCGCCCGAACAGGGACTTGAAAGCGAAAGGGAAACCAGAGGAGC
TCTCTCGACGCAGGACTCGGCTTGCTGAAGCGCGCACGGCAAGAGGCGAGGGGCGGCGACTGGTGAGTAC
GCCAAAAATTTTGACTAGCGGAGGCTAGAAGGAGAGAGATGGGTGCGAGAGCGTCAGTATTAAGCGGGGG
AGAATTAGATCGCGATGGGAAAAAATTCGGTTAAGGCCAGGGGGAAAGAAAAAATATAAATTAAAACATA
TAGTATGGGCAAGCAGGGAGCTAGAACGATTCGCAGTTAATCCTGGCCTGTTAGAAACATCAGAAGGCTG
TAGACAAATACTGGGACAGCTACAACCATCCCTTCAGACAGGATCAGAAGAACTTAGATCATTATATAAT
ACAGTAGCAACCCTCTATTGTGTGCATCAAAGGATAGAGATAAAAGACACCAAGGAAGCTTTAGACAAGA
TAGAGGAAGAGCAAAACAAAAGTAAGACCACCGCACAGCAAGCGGCCGCTGATCTTCAGACCTGGAGGAG
GAGATATGAGGGACAATTGGAGAAGTGAATTATATAAATATAAAGTAGTAAAAATTGAACCATTAGGAGT
AGCACCCACCAAGGCAAAGAGAAGAGTGGTGCAGAGAGAAAAAAGAGCAGTGGGAATAGGAGCTTTGTTC
CTTGGGTTCTTGGGAGCAGCAGGAAGCACTATGGGCGCAGCGTCAATGACGCTGACGGTACAGGCCAGAC
AATTATTGTCTGGTATAGTGCAGCAGCAGAACAATTTGCTGAGGGCTATTGAGGCGCAACAGCATCTGTT
GCAACTCACAGTCTGGGGCATCAAGCAGCTCCAGGCAAGAATCCTGGCTGTGGAAAGATACCTAAAGGAT
CAACAGCTCCTGGGGATTTGGGGTTGCTCTGGAAAACTCATTTGCACCACTGCTGTGCCTTGGAATGCTA
GTTGGAGTAATAAATCTCTGGAACAGATTTGGAATCACACGACCTGGATGGAGTGGGACAGAGAAATTAA
CAATTACACAAGCTTAATACACTCCTTAATTGAAGAATCGCAAAACCAGCAAGAAAAGAATGAACAAGAA
TTATTGGAATTAGATAAATGGGCAAGTTTGTGGAATTGGTTTAACATAACAAATTGGCTGTGGTATATAA
AATTATTCATAATGATAGTAGGAGGCTTGGTAGGTTTAAGAATAGTTTTTGCTGTACTTTCTATAGTGAA
TAGAGTTAGGCAGGGATATTCACCATTATCGTTTCAGACCCACCTCCCAACCCCGAGGGGACCCGACAGG
CCCGAAGGAATAGAAGAAGAAGGTGGAGAGAGAGACAGAGACAGATCCATTCGATTAGTGAACGGATCGG
CACTGCGTGCGCCAATTCTGCAGACAAATGGCAGTATTCATCCACAATTTTAAAAGAAAAGGGGGGATTG
GGGGGTACAGTGCAGGGGAAAGAATAGTAGACATAATAGCAACAGACATACAAACTAAAGAATTACAAAA
ACAAATTACAAAAATTCAAAATTTTCGGGTTTATTACAGGGACAGCAGAGATCCAGTTTGGTTAATTAGC
TAGCTAGGTCTTGAAAGGAGTGGGAATTGGCTCCGGTGCCCGTCAGTTTAATTAAGTGATGCGGTTTTGG
CAGTACATCAATGGGCGTGGATAGCGGTTTGACTCACGGGGATTTCCAAGTCTCCACCCCATTGACGTCA
ATGGGAGTTTGTTTTGGCACCAAAATCAACGGGACTTTCCAAAATGTCGTAACAACTCCGCCCCATTGAC
GCAAATGGGCGGTAGGCGTGTACGGTGGGAGGTCTATATAAGCAGAGCTTCTAGAGGTTTAGTGAACCGT
CAGATCCGCTAGCGCTACCGGTCGCCACCATGTACCCATACGATGTTCCGGATTATGCTTTCGAAGGCGC
GCCGCGATCGCGGGCCCGATATCTGATCACTCGAGGGCCGGCCATGCATGGATCCGGCGCAACAAACTTC
TCTCTGCTGAAACAAGCCGGAGATGTCGAAGAGAATCCTGGACCGATGACCGAGTACAAGCCCACGGTGC
GCCTCGCCACCCGCGACGACGTCCCCAGGGCCGTACGCACCCTCGCCGCCGCGTTCGCCGACTACCCCGC
CACGCGCCACACCGTCGATCCGGACCGCCACATCGAGCGGGTCACCGAGCTGCAAGAACTCTTCCTCACG
CGCGTCGGGCTCGACATCGGCAAGGTGTGGGTCGCGGACGACGGCGCAGCGGTGGCGGTCTGGACCACGC
CGGAGAGCGTCGAAGCGGGGGCGGTGTTCGCCGAGATCGGCCCGCGCATGGCCGAGTTGAGCGGTTCCCG
GCTGGCCGCGCAGCAACAGATGGAAGGCCTCCTGGCACCGCACCGGCCCAAGGAGCCCGCGTGGTTCCTG
GCCACCGTCGGCGTCTCGCCCGACCACCAGGGCAAGGGTCTGGGCAGCGCCGTCGTGCTCCCCGGAGTGG
AGGCGGCCGAGCGCGCCGGGGTGCCCGCCTTCCTGGAGACCTCCGCGCCCCGCAACCTCCCCTTCTACGA
GCGGCTCGGCTTCACCGTCACCGCCGACGTCGAGGTGCCCGAAGGACCGCGCACCTGGTGCATGACCCGC
AAGCCCGGTGCCTGAACGCGTTAAGTCGACATCGATAATCAACCTCTGGATTACAAAATTTGTGAAAGAT
TGACTGGTATTCTTAACTATGTTGCTCCTTTTACGCTATGTGGATACGCTGCTTTAATGCCTTTGTATCA
TGCTATTGCTTCCCGTATGGCTTTCATTTTCTCCTCCTTGTATAAATCCTGGTTGCTGTCTCTTTATGAG
GAGTTGTGGCCCGTTGTCAGGCAACGTGGCGTGGTGTGCACTGTGTTTGCTGACGCAACCCCCACTGGTT
GGGGCATTGCCACCACCTGTCAGCTCCTTTCCGGGACTTTCGCTTTCCCCCTCCCTATTGCCACGGCGGA
ACTCATCGCCGCCTGCCTTGCCCGCTGCTGGACAGGGGCTCGGCTGTTGGGCACTGACAATTCCGTGGTG
TTGTCGGGGAAATCATCGTCCTTTCCTTGGCTGCTCGCCTGTGTTGCCACCTGGATTCTGCGCGGGACGT
CCTTCTGCTACGTCCCTTCGGCCCTCAATCCAGCGGACCTTCCTTCCCGCGGCCTGCTGCCGGCTCTGCG
GCCTCTTCCGCGTCTTCGCCTTCGCCCTCAGACGAGTCGGATCTCCCTTTGGGCCGCCTCCCCGCGTTTA
AACGTCGACTTTAAGACCAATGACTTACAAGGCAGCTGTAGATCTTAGCCACTTTTTAAAAGAAAAGGGG
GGACTGGAAGGGCTAATTCACTCCCAACGAAGACAAGATCTGCTTTTTGCTTGTACTGGGTCTCTCTGGT
TAGACCAGATCTGAGCCTGGGAGCTCTCTGGCTAACTAGGGAACCCACTGCTTAAGCCTCAATAAAGCTT
GCCTTGAGTGCTTCAAGTAGTGTGTGCCCGTCTGTTGTGTGACTCTGGTAACTAGAGATCCCTCAGACCC
TTTTAGTCAGTGTGGAAAATCTCTAGCAGTAGTAGTTCATGTCATCTTATTATTCAGTATTTATAACTTG
CAAAGAAATGAATATCAGAGAGTGAGAGGTGTACAAACTTGTTTATTGCAGCTTATAATGGTTACAAATA
AAGCAATAGCATCACAAATTTCACAAATAAAGCATTTTTTTCACTGCATTCTAGTTGTGGTTTGTCCAAA
CTCATCAATGTATCTTAACTAGTTCATGTCTGGCTCTAGCTATCCCGCCCCTAACTCCGCCCATCCCGCC
CCTAACTCCGCCCAGTTCCGCCCATTCTCCGCCCCATGGCTGACTAATTTTTTTTATTTATGCAGAGGCC
GAGGCCGCCTCGGCCTCTGAGCTATTCCAGAAGTAGTGAGGAGGCTTTTTTGGAGGCCTAGGGACGTACC
CAATTCGCCCTATAGTGAGTCGTATTACGCGCGCTCCCCGGGTACCGAGCTCGAATTCACTGGCCGTCGT
TTTACAACGTCGTGACTGGGAAAACCCTGGCGTTACCCAACTTAATCGCCTTGCAGCACATCCCCCTTTC
GCCAGC
Features (pLannotate 1.2.2; 29 found; start..end, strand, type, name):
     72..171     -  misc_feature   bom (fragment): basis of mobility region from pBR322
    273..308     -  CDS            rop (fragment): Rop protein, which maintains plasmids at low copy number; rop
    403..507     +  promoter       AmpR promoter: bla
    508..1368    +  CDS            AmpR: β-lactamase; bla; confers resistance to ampicillin, carbenicillin, and related antibiotics
   1539..2127    +  rep_origin     ori: high-copy-number ColE1/pMB1/pBR322/pUC origin of replication
   2310..2402    +  CDS            lacI (fragment): lac repressor; lacI; The lac repressor binds to the lac operator to inhibit transcription in E. coli. This inhibition can be relieved by adding lactose or isopropyl-β-D-thiogalactopyranoside (IPTG).
   2415..2436    +  protein_bind   CAP binding site: CAP binding activates transcription in the presence of cAMP. E. coli catabolite activator protein
   2451..2481    +  promoter       lac promoter: promoter for the E. coli lac operon
   2489..2505    +  protein_bind   lac operator: The lac repressor binds to the lac operator to inhibit transcription in E. coli. This inhibition can be relieved by adding lactose or isopropyl-β-D-thiogalactopyranoside (IPTG). lac repressor encoded by lacI
   2542..2559    -  misc_feature   MCS (fragment): pUC18/19 multiple cloning site
   2580..2598    +  promoter       T3 promoter: promoter for bacteriophage T3 RNA polymerase
   2626..2852    +  promoter       RSV promoter: Rous sarcoma virus enhancer/promoter
   2853..3033    +  LTR            5' LTR (truncated): truncated 5' long terminal repeat (LTR) from HIV-1
   3080..3205    +  misc_feature   HIV-1 Ψ: packaging signal of human immunodeficiency virus type 1
   3189..3552    +  CDS            HIV-1 gag (fragment): gag protein from human immunodeficiency virus 1; gag
   3698..3931    +  misc_feature   RRE: The Rev response element (RRE) of HIV-1 allows for Rev-dependent mRNA export from the nucleus to the cytoplasm.
   4308..4408    +  CDS            Rev (fragment): human immunodeficiency virus 1 (HIV-1) Rev protein; rev; enhances nuclear export of unspliced and incompletely spliced viral mRNAs
   4458..4575    +  misc_feature   cPPT/CTS: central polypurine tract and central termination sequence of HIV-1
   4624..4642    +  CDS            small t antigen (fragment): SV40 (simian virus 40) small t antigen
   4676..4879    +  promoter       CMV promoter: human cytomegalovirus (CMV) immediate early promoter
   4887..4906    +  promoter       TRE3GV promoter (fragment): 3rd-generation Tet-responsive promoter that can be activated by binding of Tet-On® 3G, optimized for retroviral and lentiviral vectors
   5086..5685    +  CDS            PuroR (fragment): puromycin N-acetyltransferase; pac from Streptomyces; confers resistance to puromycin
   5707..6295    +  misc_feature   WPRE: woodchuck hepatitis virus posttranscriptional regulatory element
   6311..6373    +  CDS            nef (fragment): NEF_HV1Z2 - Experimental evidence at protein level: Swiss-Prot protein existence level 1. Extracellular Nef protein targets CD4(+) T-lymphocytes for apoptosis by interacting with CXCR4 surface receptors. From Human immunodeficiency virus type 1 group M subtype D (isolate Z2/CDC-Z34) (HIV-1).
   6375..6608    +  LTR            3' LTR (ΔU3): self-inactivating 3' long terminal repeat (LTR) from HIV-1
   6686..6807    +  polyA_signal   SV40 poly(A) signal: SV40 polyadenylation signal
   6853..6988    +  rep_origin     SV40 ori: SV40 origin of replication
   7009..7027    -  promoter       T7 promoter: promoter for bacteriophage T7 RNA polymerase
   7055..66      +  CDS            lacZα (fragment) (across the origin): LacZα fragment of β-galactosidase; lacZ fragment
