[The description below was written by a language model from this plasmid's Addgene catalogue record and pLannotate feature annotations shown in this document.]
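Description:
pAG Lenti CMV N-HA Puro is an empty lentiviral expression backbone of about 7.1 kb, designed for cloning an open reading frame downstream of an N-terminal HA epitope tag. It is propagated in E. coli through a high-copy ColE1/pUC-type origin with ampicillin selection (AmpR, β-lactamase). The remaining bacterial elements in the annotation (lac promoter/operator, T3 and T7 promoters, and fragments of lacZα, lacI, rop and bom) are leftovers of the cloning-vector scaffold.

The viral portion has a third-generation, self-inactivating layout. An RSV promoter fused to a truncated HIV-1 5' LTR drives Tat-independent production of the genomic RNA in packaging cells, followed by the Ψ packaging signal with a partial gag sequence, the Rev response element for Rev-dependent nuclear export, and the cPPT/CTS, which aids nuclear import of the reverse-transcribed genome. The ΔU3 3' LTR inactivates LTR promoter activity after integration, and an SV40 poly(A) signal and SV40 origin lie outside the LTRs.

Within the transfer cassette, the CMV immediate-early promoter drives the payload, and the WPRE upstream of the 3' LTR improves transcript expression. A puromycin N-acetyltransferase gene allows selection of transduced mammalian cells. No separate promoter, IRES or 2A element for it is annotated between the CMV promoter and PuroR, so the record does not state how puromycin resistance is expressed relative to the insert. The HA tag is also not annotated, but the catalogue entry lists it on the backbone, and in-frame cloning has been verified using the BstBI and BamHI sites. The vector is intended for making lentivirus that stably expresses HA-tagged proteins, allowing antibody detection or immunoprecipitation.
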