Addgene plasmid #236079: pAG Lenti CMV N-HA Puro
Purpose: (Empty Backbone) Empty lentiviral backbone with N-terminal HA tag
Depositing lab: Melina Fan. Depositing organization: Addgene.
Backbone
  Vector backbone: pAG Lenti
  Backbone manufacturer: Addgene
  Backbone size (bp): 7146
  Vector type: Lentiviral
  Promoter: CMV
  Selectable markers: Puromycin
  Tag / fusion protein: HA (N terminal on backbone)
Growth in bacteria
  Bacterial resistance: Ampicillin, 100 μg/mL
  Growth temperature: 30°C
  Growth strain: NEB Stable
  Copy number: High Copy
Gene/Insert
  Cloning method: Restriction Enzyme
Terms and licenses: Academic/Nonprofit Terms; Industry Terms
Depositor comments: Addgene has verified cloning in frame with the HA tag using the BstBI and BamHI sites. See control plasmid #236081.
How to cite: pAG Lenti CMV N-HA Puro was a gift from Melina Fan (Addgene plasmid # 236079 ; http://n2t.net/addgene:236079 ; RRID:Addgene_236079)
